>Addgene plasmid #204338 | pLVX-CMV-Galpha-i3 G183S ONE-GO | addgene full sequence | sequence record 405581 | Addgene NGS Result
TTTAAGAATAGTTTTTGCTGTACTTTCTATAGTGAATAGAGTTAGGCAGGGATATTCACCATTATCGTTT
CAGACCCACCTCCCAACCCCGAGGGGACCCGACAGGCCCGAAGGAATAGAAGAAGAAGGTGGAGAGAGAG
ACAGAGACAGATCCATTCGATTAGTGAACGGATCTCGACGGTATCGCCTTTAAAAGAAAAGGGGGGATTG
GGGGGTACAGTGCAGGGGAAAGAATAGTAGACATAATAGCAACAGACATACAAACTAAAGAATTACAAAA
ACAAATTACAAAAATTCAAAATTTTCGGGTTTATTACAGGGACAGCAGAGATCCAGTTTATCGATAAGCT
TGGGAGTTCCGCGTTACATAACTTACGGTAAATGGCCCGCCTGGCTGACCGCCCAACGACCCCCGCCCAT
TGACGTCAATAATGACGTATGTTCCCATAGTAACGCCAATAGGGACTTTCCATTGACGTCAATGGGTGGA
GTATTTACGGTAAACTGCCCACTTGGCAGTACATCAAGTGTATCATATGCCAAGTACGCCCCCTATTGAC
GTCAATGACGGTAAATGGCCCGCCTGGCATTATGCCCAGTACATGACCTTATGGGACTTTCCTACTTGGC
AGTACATCTACGTATTAGTCATCGCTATTACCATGGTGATGCGGTTTTGGCAGTACATCAATGGGCGTGG
ATAGCGGTTTGACTCACGGGGATTTCCAAGTCTCCACCCCATTGACGTCAATGGGAGTTTGTTTTGGCAC
CAAAATCAACGGGACTTTCCAAAATGTCGTAACAACTCCGCCCCATTGACGCAAATGGGCGGTAGGCGTG
TACGGTGGGAGGTCTATATAAGCAGAGCTCGTTTAGTGAACCGTCAGATCGCCTGGAGACGCCATCCACG
CTGTTTTGACCTCCATAGAAGACACCGACTCTACTAGAGGATCTATTTCCGGTGAATTCCTCGAGACTAG
TTCTAGAGCGGCCGCGGATCCATGGGCTGCACGTTGAGCGCCGAGGACAAGGCGGCGGTGGAGCGGAGTA
AGATGATCGACCGCAACTTGCGGGAGGACGGAGAGAAAGCGGCCAAAGAAGTGAAGCTGCTGCTGCTCGG
CGCTGGAGAATCTGGTAAAAGTACTATTGTGAAACAGATGAAAATCATTCATGAGGATGGCTATTCCGAG
GACGAGTGTAAGCAGTATAAAGTTGTCGTCTACAGCAATACCATTCAGTCCATCATTGCAATCATAAGAG
CCATGGGACGGTTGAAGATTGATTTTGGGGAAGCTGCCAGAGCGGATGATGCCCGACAGTTATTTGTTTT
AGCTGGCAGCGCTATGGTGAGCAAGGGCGAGGAGCTGTTCACCGGGGTGGTGCCCATCCTGGTCGAGCTG
GACGGCGACGTAAACGGCCACAAGTTCAGCGTGTCCGGCGAGGGCGAGGGCGATGCCACCTACGGCAAGC
TGACCCTGAAGTTCATCTGCACCACCGGCAAGCTGCCCGTGCCCTGGCCCACCCTCGTGACCACCTTCGG
CTACGGCCTGATGTGCTTCGCCCGCTACCCCGACCACATGAAGCAGCACGACTTCTTCAAGTCCGCCATG
CCCGAAGGCTACGTCCAGGAGCGCACCATCTTCTTCAAGGACGACGGCAACTACAAGACCCGCGCCGAGG
TGAAGTTCGAGGGCGACACCCTGGTGAACCGCATCGAGCTGAAGGGCATCGACTTCAAGGAGGACGGCAA
CATCCTGGGGCACAAGCTGGAGTACAACTACAACAGCCACAACGTCTATATCATGGCCGACAAGCAGAAG
AACGGCATCAAGGTGAACTTCAAGATCCGCCACAACATCGAGGACGGCAGCGTGCAGCTCGCCGACCACT
ACCAGCAGAACACCCCCATCGGCGACGGCCCCGTGCTGCTGCCCGACAACCACTACCTGAGCTACCAGTC
CGCCCTGAGCAAAGACCCCAACGAGAAGCGCGATCACATGGTCCTGCTGGAGTTCGTGACCGCCGCCGGG
ATCACTCTCGGCATGGACGAGCTGTACAAGAGCGCTGAGGAAGGAGTCATGACTTCAGAACTAGCAGGCG
TGATTAAACGTTTATGGCGAGATGGCGGGGTGCAGGCATGCTTCAGCAGGTCCAGGGAATATCAGCTCAA
TGATTCTGCTTCATATTACCTAAATGATTTGGATAGAATATCCCAGACCAACTACATTCCAACTCAGCAA
GATGTTCTTCGGACGAGAGTGAAGACTACAAGCATTGTGGAGACCCACTTCACCTTCAAGGAGCTCTACT
TCAAAATGTTTGATGTAGGTGGCCAAAGATCCGAACGGAAAAAGTGGATCCACTGTTTTGAGGGAGTGAC
AGCAATTATCTTTTGTGTGGCTCTCAGTGATTACGACCTTGTTCTGGCTGAGGACGAGGAAATGAACCGA
ATGCATGAAAGCATGAAATTGTTTGACAGCATTTGTAACAACAAATGGTTTACAGACACTTCAATCATTC
TCTTCCTTAATAAGAAAGACCTTTTTGAGGAAAAAATAAAGAGGAGTCCATTAACAATCTGTTATCCAGA
ATACACAGGTTCCAATACGTACGAAGAGGCAGCTGCTTACATCCAGTGCCAGTTTGAAGATCTGAACCGA
AGAAAGGACACCAAGGAGGTCTACACTCACTTTACCTGTGCCACTGACACCAAAAACGTGCAGTTTGTTT
TTGATGCTGTTACAGATGTCATCATTAAAAACAACTTAAAGGAATGTGGGCTTTACTGAGCGGCCGCCGC
CCCTCTCCCTCCCCCCCCCCTAACGTTACTGGCCGAAGCCGCTTGGAATAAGGCCGGTGTGCGTTTGTCT
ATATGTTATTTTCCACCATATTGCCGTCTTTTGGCAATGTGAGGGCCCGGAAACCTGGCCCTGTCTTCTT
GACGAGCATTCCTAGGGGTCTTTCCCCTCTCGCCAAAGGAATGCAAGGTCTGTTGAATGTCGTGAAGGAA
GCAGTTCCTCTGGAAGCTTCTTGAAGACAAACAACGTCTGTAGCGACCCTTTGCAGGCAGCGGAACCCCC
CACCTGGCGACAGGTGCCTCTGCGGCCAAAAGCCACGTGTATAAGATACACCTGCAAAGGCGGCACAACC
CCAGTGCCACGTTGTGAGTTGGATAGTTGTGGAAAGAGTCAAATGGCTCTCCTCAAGCGTATTCAACAAG
GGGCTGAAGGATGCCCAGAAGGTACCCCATTGTATGGGATCTGATCTGGGGCCTCGGTGCACATGCTTTA
CATGTGTTTAGTCGAGGTTAAAAAAACGTCTAGGCCCCCCGAACCACGGGGACGTGGTTTTCCTTTGAAA
AACACGATGATAAGCTTGCCACAACCCGTACCAAAGATGGGGAGTAGCAAGAGCAAGACGTCGAATTCCG
GAATCAAGCTTGGTGGATCTTCTCGAGGTTACTACCATGGTATTTGGGTGGGTGAAGAAGGTCGACTTTC
TCGAGGTGGCACCGGTGGATCCATGGTCTTCACACTCGAAGATTTCGTTGGGGACTGGCGACAGACAGCC
GGCTACAACCTGGACCAAGTCCTTGAACAGGGAGGTGTGTCCAGTTTGTTTCAGAATCTCGGGGTGTCCG
TAACTCCGATCCAAAGGATTGTCCTGAGCGGTGAAAATGGGCTGAAGATCGACATCCATGTCATCATCCC
GTATGAAGGTCTGAGCGGCGACCAAATGGGCCAGATCGAAAAAATTTTTAAGGTGGTGTACCCTGTGGAT
GATCATCACTTTAAGGTGATCCTGCACTATGGCACACTGGTAATCGACGGGGTTACGCCGAACATGATCG
ACTATTTCGGACGGCCGTATGAAGGCATCGCCGTGTTCGACGGCAAAAAGATCACTGTAACAGGGACCCT
GTGGAACGGCAACAAAATTATCGACGAGCGCCTGATCAACCCCGACGGCTCCCTGCTGTTCCGAGTAACC
ATCAACGGAGTGACCGGCTGGCGGCTGTGCGAACGCATTCTGGCGTAAACGCGTCTGGAACAATCAACCT
CTGGATTACAAAATTTGTGAAAGATTGACTGGTATTCTTAACTATGTTGCTCCTTTTACGCTATGTGGAT
ACGCTGCTTTAATGCCTTTGTATCATGCTATTGCTTCCCGTATGGCTTTCATTTTCTCCTCCTTGTATAA
ATCCTGGTTGCTGTCTCTTTATGAGGAGTTGTGGCCCGTTGTCAGGCAACGTGGCGTGGTGTGCACTGTG
TTTGCTGACGCAACCCCCACTGGTTGGGGCATTGCCACCACCTGTCAGCTCCTTTCCGGGACTTTCGCTT
TCCCCCTCCCTATTGCCACGGCGGAACTCATCGCCGCCTGCCTTGCCCGCTGCTGGACAGGGGCTCGGCT
GTTGGGCACTGACAATTCCGTGGTGTTGTCGGGGAAGCTGACGTCCTTTCCATGGCTGCTCGCCTGTGTT
GCCACCTGGATTCTGCGCGGGACGTCCTTCTGCTACGTCCCTTCGGCCCTCAATCCAGCGGACCTTCCTT
CCCGCGGCCTGCTGCCGGCTCTGCGGCCTCTTCCGCGTCTTCGCCTTCGCCCTCAGACGAGTCGGATCTC
CCTTTGGGCCGCCTCCCCGCCTGGAATTAATTCTGCAGTCGAGACCTAGAAAAACATGGAGCAATCACAA
GTAGCAATACAGCAGCTACCAATGCTGATTGTGCCTGGCTAGAAGCACAAGAGGAGGAGGAGGTGGGTTT
TCCAGTCACACCTCAGGTACCTTTAAGACCAATGACTTACAAGGCAGCTGTAGATCTTAGCCACTTTTTA
AAAGAAAAGAGGGGACTGGAAGGGCTAATTCACTCCCAACGAAGACAAGATATCCTTGATCTGTGGATCT
ACCACACACAAGGCTACTTCCCTGATTAGCAGAACTACACACCAGGGCCAGGGGTCAGATATCCACTGAC
CTTTGGATGGTGCTACAAGCTAGTACCAGTTGAGCCAGATAAGGTAGAAGAGGCCAATAAAGGAGAGAAC
ACCAGCTTGTTACACCCTGTGAGCCTGCATGGGATGGATGACCCGGAGAGAGAAGTGTTAGAGTGGAGGT
TTGACAGCCGCCTAGCATTTCATCACGTGGCCCGAGAGCTGCATCCGGAGTACTTCAAGAACTGCTGATA
TCGAGCTTGCTACAAGGGACTTTCCGCTGGGGACTTTCCAGGGAGGCGTGGCCTGGGCGGGACTGGGGAG
TGGCGAGCCCTCAGATCCTGCATATAAGCAGCTGCTTTTTGCCTGTACTGGGTCTCTCTGGTTAGACCAG
ATCTGAGCCTGGGAGCTCTCTGGCTAACTAGGGAACCCACTGCTTAAGCCTCAATAAAGCTTGCCTTGAG
TGCTTCAAGTAGTGTGTGCCCGTCTGTTGTGTGACTCTGGTAACTAGAGATCCCTCAGACCCTTTTAGTC
AGTGTGGAAAATCTCTAGCAGTAGTAGTTCATGTCATCTTATTATTCAGTATTTATAACTTGCAAAGAAA
TGAATATCAGAGAGTGAGAGGCCTTGACATTGCTAGCGTTTACCGTCGACCTCTAGCTAGAGCTTGGCGT
AATCATGGTCATAGCTGTTTCCTGTGTGAAATTGTTATCCGCTCACAATTCCACACAACATACGAGCCGG
AAGCATAAAGTGTAAAGCCTGGGGTGCCTAATGAGTGAGCTAACTCACATTAATTGCGTTGCGCTCACTG
CCCGCTTTCCAGTCGGGAAACCTGTCGTGCCAGCTGCATTAATGAATCGGCCAACGCGCGGGGAGAGGCG
GTTTGCGTATTGGGCGCTCTTCCGCTTCCTCGCTCACTGACTCGCTGCGCTCGGTCGTTCGGCTGCGGCG
AGCGGTATCAGCTCACTCAAAGGCGGTAATACGGTTATCCACAGAATCAGGGGATAACGCAGGAAAGAAC
ATGTGAGCAAAAGGCCAGCAAAAGGCCAGGAACCGTAAAAAGGCCGCGTTGCTGGCGTTTTTCCATAGGC
TCCGCCCCCCTGACGAGCATCACAAAAATCGACGCTCAAGTCAGAGGTGGCGAAACCCGACAGGACTATA
AAGATACCAGGCGTTTCCCCCTGGAAGCTCCCTCGTGCGCTCTCCTGTTCCGACCCTGCCGCTTACCGGA
TACCTGTCCGCCTTTCTCCCTTCGGGAAGCGTGGCGCTTTCTCATAGCTCACGCTGTAGGTATCTCAGTT
CGGTGTAGGTCGTTCGCTCCAAGCTGGGCTGTGTGCACGAACCCCCCGTTCAGCCCGACCGCTGCGCCTT
ATCCGGTAACTATCGTCTTGAGTCCAACCCGGTAAGACACGACTTATCGCCACTGGCAGCAGCCACTGGT
AACAGGATTAGCAGAGCGAGGTATGTAGGCGGTGCTACAGAGTTCTTGAAGTGGTGGCCTAACTACGGCT
ACACTAGAAGAACAGTATTTGGTATCTGCGCTCTGCTGAAGCCAGTTACCTTCGGAAAAAGAGTTGGTAG
CTCTTGATCCGGCAAACAAACCACCGCTGGTAGCGGTGGTTTTTTTGTTTGCAAGCAGCAGATTACGCGC
AGAAAAAAAGGATCTCAAGAAGATCCTTTGATCTTTTCTACGGGGTCTGACGCTCAGTGGAACGAAAACT
CACGTTAAGGGATTTTGGTCATGAGATTATCAAAAAGGATCTTCACCTAGATCCTTTTAAATTAAAAATG
AAGTTTTAAATCAATCTAAAGTATATATGAGTAAACTTGGTCTGACAGTTACCAATGCTTAATCAGTGAG
GCACCTATCTCAGCGATCTGTCTATTTCGTTCATCCATAGTTGCCTGACTCCCCGTCGTGTAGATAACTA
CGATACGGGAGGGCTTACCATCTGGCCCCAGTGCTGCAATGATACCGCGAGACCCACGCTCACCGGCTCC
AGATTTATCAGCAATAAACCAGCCAGCCGGAAGGGCCGAGCGCAGAAGTGGTCCTGCAACTTTATCCGCC
TCCATCCAGTCTATTAATTGTTGCCGGGAAGCTAGAGTAAGTAGTTCGCCAGTTAATAGTTTGCGCAACG
TTGTTGCCATTGCTACAGGCATCGTGGTGTCACGCTCGTCGTTTGGTATGGCTTCATTCAGCTCCGGTTC
CCAACGATCAAGGCGAGTTACATGATCCCCCATGTTGTGCAAAAAAGCGGTTAGCTCCTTCGGTCCTCCG
ATCGTTGTCAGAAGTAAGTTGGCCGCAGTGTTATCACTCATGGTTATGGCAGCACTGCATAATTCTCTTA
CTGTCATGCCATCCGTAAGATGCTTTTCTGTGACTGGTGAGTACTCAACCAAGTCATTCTGAGAATAGTG
TATGCGGCGACCGAGTTGCTCTTGCCCGGCGTCAATACGGGATAATACCGCGCCACATAGCAGAACTTTA
AAAGTGCTCATCATTGGAAAACGTTCTTCGGGGCGAAAACTCTCAAGGATCTTACCGCTGTTGAGATCCA
GTTCGATGTAACCCACTCGTGCACCCAACTGATCTTCAGCATCTTTTACTTTCACCAGCGTTTCTGGGTG
AGCAAAAACAGGAAGGCAAAATGCCGCAAAAAAGGGAATAAGGGCGACACGGAAATGTTGAATACTCATA
CTCTTCCTTTTTCAATATTATTGAAGCATTTATCAGGGTTATTGTCTCATGAGCGGATACATATTTGAAT
GTATTTAGAAAAATAAACAAATAGGGGTTCCGCGCACATTTCCCCGAAAAGTGCCACCTGACGTCGACGG
ATCGGGAGATCAACTTGTTTATTGCAGCTTATAATGGTTACAAATAAAGCAATAGCATCACAAATTTCAC
AAATAAAGCATTTTTTTCACTGCATTCTAGTTGTGGTTTGTCCAAACTCATCAATGTATCTTATCATGTC
TGGATCAACTGGATAACTCAAGCTAACCAAAATCATCCCAAACTTCCCACCCCATACCCTATTACCACTG
CCAATTACCTGTGGTTTCATTTACTCTAAACCTGTGATTCCTCTGAATTATTTTCATTTTAAAGAAATTG
TATTTGTTAAATATGTACTACAAACTTAGTAGTTGGAAGGGCTAATTCACTCCCAAAGAAGACAAGATAT
CCTTGATCTGTGGATCTACCACACACAAGGCTACTTCCCTGATTAGCAGAACTACACACCAGGGCCAGGG
GTCAGATATCCACTGACCTTTGGATGGTGCTACAAGCTAGTACCAGTTGAGCCAGATAAGGTAGAAGAGG
CCAATAAAGGAGAGAACACCAGCTTGTTACACCCTGTGAGCCTGCATGGGATGGATGACCCGGAGAGAGA
AGTGTTAGAGTGGAGGTTTGACAGCCGCCTAGCATTTCATCACGTGGCCCGAGAGCTGCATCCGGAGTAC
TTCAAGAACTGCTGATATCGAGCTTGCTACAAGGGACTTTCCGCTGGGGACTTTCCAGGGAGGCGTGGCC
TGGGCGGGACTGGGGAGTGGCGAGCCCTCAGATCCTGCATATAAGCAGCTGCTTTTTGCCTGTACTGGGT
CTCTCTGGTTAGACCAGATCTGAGCCTGGGAGCTCTCTGGCTAACTAGGGAACCCACTGCTTAAGCCTCA
ATAAAGCTTGCCTTGAGTGCTTCAAGTAGTGTGTGCCCGTCTGTTGTGTGACTCTGGTAACTAGAGATCC
CTCAGACCCTTTTAGTCAGTGTGGAAAATCTCTAGCAGTGGCGCCCGAACAGGGACTTGAAAGCGAAAGG
GAAACCAGAGGAGCTCTCTCGACGCAGGACTCGGCTTGCTGAAGCGCGCACGGCAAGAGGCGAGGGGCGG
CGACTGGTGAGTACGCCAAAAATTTTGACTAGCGGAGGCTAGAAGGAGAGAGATGGGTGCGAGAGCGTCA
GTATTAAGCGGGGGAGAATTAGATCGCGATGGGAAAAAATTCGGTTAAGGCCAGGGGGAAAGAAAAAATA
TAAATTAAAACATATAGTATGGGCAAGCAGGGAGCTAGAACGATTCGCAGTTAATCCTGGCCTGTTAGAA
ACATCAGAAGGCTGTAGACAAATACTGGGACAGCTACAACCATCCCTTCAGACAGGATCAGAAGAACTTA
GATCATTATATAATACAGTAGCAACCCTCTATTGTGTGCATCAAAGGATAGAGATAAAAGACACCAAGGA
AGCTTTAGACAAGATAGAGGAAGAGCAAAACAAAAGTAAGACCACCGCACAGCAAGCGGCCGGCCGCTGA
TCTTCAGACCTGGAGGAGGAGATATGAGGGACAATTGGAGAAGTGAATTATATAAATATAAAGTAGTAAA
AATTGAACCATTAGGAGTAGCACCCACCAAGGCAAAGAGAAGAGTGGTGCAGAGAGAAAAAAGAGCAGTG
GGAATAGGAGCTTTGTTCCTTGGGTTCTTGGGAGCAGCAGGAAGCACTATGGGCGCAGCGTCAATGACGC
TGACGGTACAGGCCAGACAATTATTGTCTGGTATAGTGCAGCAGCAGAACAATTTGCTGAGGGCTATTGA
GGCGCAACAGCATCTGTTGCAACTCACAGTCTGGGGCATCAAGCAGCTCCAGGCAAGAATCCTGGCTGTG
GAAAGATACCTAAAGGATCAACAGCTCCTGGGGATTTGGGGTTGCTCTGGAAAACTCATTTGCACCACTG
CTGTGCCTTGGAATGCTAGTTGGAGTAATAAATCTCTGGAACAGATTTGGAATCACACGACCTGGATGGA
GTGGGACAGAGAAATTAACAATTACACAAGCTTAATACACTCCTTAATTGAAGAATCGCAAAACCAGCAA
GAAAAGAATGAACAAGAATTATTGGAATTAGATAAATGGGCAAGTTTGTGGAATTGGTTTAACATAACAA
ATTGGCTGTGGTATATAAAATTATTCATAATGATAGTAGGAGGCTTGGTAGG
Features (pLannotate 1.2.2; 27 found; start..end, strand, type, name):
     74..174     +  CDS            Rev (fragment): human immunodeficiency virus 1 (HIV-1) Rev protein; rev; enhances nuclear export of unspliced and incompletely spliced viral mRNAs
    189..304     +  misc_feature   cPPT/CTS: central polypurine tract and central termination sequence of HIV-1 (lacking the first T)
    362..665     +  enhancer       CMV enhancer: human cytomegalovirus immediate early enhancer
    666..869     +  promoter       CMV promoter: human cytomegalovirus (CMV) immediate early promoter
    976..995     -  misc_feature   MCS (fragment): pBluescript multiple cloning site
   1002..1307    +  CDS            Galphaq (fragment): GNAQ_DROME - Also known as dgq From Drosophila melanogaster (Fruit fly).
   1344..2060    +  CDS            Citrine: Citrine is a basic (constitutively fluorescent) yellow fluorescent protein published in 2001, derived from Aequorea victoria. It has moderate acid sensitivity.
   2070..2774    +  CDS            GNA11 (fragment): GNA11_MELGA - Experimental evidence at protein level: Swiss-Prot protein existence level 1. Guanine nucleotide-binding proteins (G proteins) are involved as modulators or transducers in various transmembrane signaling systems. Acts as an activator of phospholipase C. From Meleagris gallopavo (Wild turkey).
   2911..3373    +  misc_feature   IRES: internal ribosome entry site (IRES) of the encephalomyocarditis virus (EMCV)
   3397..3417    +  CDS            myr: N-myristoylation signal from Src kinase (Pellman et al., 1985; Kaplan et al., 1988)
   3523..4038    +  CDS            Nluc: NanoLuc® luciferase human codon-optimized
   4052..4640    +  misc_feature   WPRE: woodchuck hepatitis virus posttranscriptional regulatory element
   4657..5175    +  CDS            nef (fragment): NEF_HV1BR - Experimental evidence at protein level: Swiss-Prot protein existence level 1. Extracellular Nef protein targets CD4(+) T-lymphocytes for apoptosis by interacting with CXCR4 surface receptors (PubMed:14990729). From Human immunodeficiency virus type 1 group M subtype B (isolate BRU/LAI) (HIV-1).
   5223..5480    +  LTR            5' LTR (truncated): truncated 5' long terminal repeat (LTR) from HIV-1
   5632..5648    -  protein_bind   lac operator: The lac repressor binds to the lac operator to inhibit transcription in E. coli. This inhibition can be relieved by adding lactose or isopropyl-β-D-thiogalactopyranoside (IPTG). lac repressor encoded by lacI
   5656..5686    -  promoter       lac promoter: promoter for the E. coli lac operon
   5701..5722    -  protein_bind   CAP binding site: CAP binding activates transcription in the presence of cAMP. E. coli catabolite activator protein
   5735..5827    -  CDS            lacI (fragment): lac repressor; lacI; The lac repressor binds to the lac operator to inhibit transcription in E. coli. This inhibition can be relieved by adding lactose or isopropyl-β-D-thiogalactopyranoside (IPTG).
   6010..6598    -  rep_origin     ori: high-copy-number ColE1/pMB1/pBR322/pUC origin of replication
   6769..7629    -  CDS            AmpR: β-lactamase; bla; confers resistance to ampicillin, carbenicillin, and related antibiotics
   7630..7734    -  promoter       AmpR promoter: bla
   7782..7916    +  polyA_signal   SV40 poly(A) signal: SV40 polyadenylation signal
   8083..8412    +  CDS            nef (fragment): NEF_HV1BR - Experimental evidence at protein level: Swiss-Prot protein existence level 1. Extracellular Nef protein targets CD4(+) T-lymphocytes for apoptosis by interacting with CXCR4 surface receptors (PubMed:14990729). From Human immunodeficiency virus type 1 group M subtype B (isolate BRU/LAI) (HIV-1).
   8460..8717    +  LTR            5' LTR (truncated): truncated 5' long terminal repeat (LTR) from HIV-1
   8764..8889    +  misc_feature   HIV-1 Ψ: packaging signal of human immunodeficiency virus type 1
   8873..9211    +  CDS            HIV-1 gag (fragment): gag protein from human immunodeficiency virus 1; gag
   9386..9619    +  misc_feature   RRE: The Rev response element (RRE) of HIV-1 allows for Rev-dependent mRNA export from the nucleus to the cytoplasm.
