[The description below was written by a language model from this plasmid's Addgene catalogue record and pLannotate feature annotations shown in this document.]
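Description:
pLVX-CMV-Galpha-i3 G183S ONE-GO is a lentiviral transfer plasmid built on the pLVX-IRES-Hygro backbone that carries a single-vector BRET biosensor for GPCR/G protein activity. It is propagated in E. coli through a high-copy ColE1/pUC-type origin with ampicillin selection (AmpR). The HIV-1-derived elements needed for packaging and transduction are annotated: two LTR regions flanking the cassette, the Ψ packaging signal with a partial gag sequence, the RRE for Rev-dependent RNA export, the cPPT/CTS, and a WPRE downstream of the payload to boost transcript expression. No hygromycin resistance gene appears in the feature table despite the backbone's name. The position after the IRES is instead occupied by a second biosensor component.

The payload is a bicistronic cassette driven by the CMV enhancer/promoter. The first open reading frame is rat Galpha-i3 (GNAI3) with the yellow fluorescent protein Citrine inserted internally. The annotation software labels the two flanking Gα segments as fragments of related G protein alpha subunits from other species, which is best read as homology matching rather than the true identity of the insert. This Gα carries the G183S mutation, recorded as making it insensitive to RGS proteins. An EMCV IRES then directs translation of a second protein that begins with a Src-type N-myristoylation signal for membrane anchoring and ends with NanoLuc luciferase. The sequence between these two elements is not annotated, and the record does not say what it encodes. With Citrine as a potential energy acceptor and NanoLuc as a donor, the arrangement fits a BRET readout reporting on the state of the tagged Gα. Delivery as a lentivirus allows the sensor to be expressed in varied cell types to examine GPCR signalling.
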