Addgene plasmid #204338: pLVX-CMV-Galpha-i3 G183S ONE-GO
Purpose: GPCR/G protein BRET biosensor
Depositing lab: Mikel Garcia-Marcos. Depositing organization: Boston University Medical Campus. Publication: Direct interrogation of context-dependent GPCR activity with a universal biosensor platform. Janicot R, Maziarz M, Park JC, Zhao J, Luebbers A, Green E, Philibert CE, Zhang H, Layne MD, Wu JC, Garcia-Marcos M. Cell. 2024 Feb 16:S0092-8674(24)00065-5. doi: 10.1016/j.cell.2024.01.028. PubMed 38412860.
Backbone
  Vector backbone: pLVX-IRES-Hygro
  Vector type: Lentiviral
Growth in bacteria
  Bacterial resistance: Ampicillin, 100 μg/mL
  Growth temperature: 37°C
  Growth strain: NEB Stable
  Copy number: High Copy
Gene/Insert
  Gene/Insert name: Galpha-i3 G183S ONE-GO (alt name: GNAI3)
  Species: R. norvegicus (rat)
  Mutation: G183S mutation in Galpha-i3 (renders it RGS insensitive)
  Cloning method: Gibson Cloning
Terms and licenses: Academic/Nonprofit Terms; Industry Terms: Not Available to Industry
How to cite: pLVX-CMV-Galpha-i3 G183S ONE-GO was a gift from Mikel Garcia-Marcos (Addgene plasmid # 204338 ; http://n2t.net/addgene:204338 ; RRID:Addgene_204338)
