>Addgene plasmid #204338 | pLVX-CMV-Galpha-i3 G183S ONE-GO | depositor partial sequence | sequence record 396730 | pLVX-CMV-Galpha-i3 G183S-YFP-IRES*-KB1753-Nluc
TCGAGACTAGTTCTAGAGCGGCCGCGGATCCATGGGCTGCACGTTGAGCGCCGAGGACAAGGCGGCGGTG
GAGCGGAGTAAGATGATCGACCGCAACTTGCGGGAGGACGGAGAGAAAGCGGCCAAAGAAGTGAAGCTGC
TGCTGCTCGGCGCTGGAGAATCTGGTAAAAGTACTATTGTGAAACAGATGAAAATCATTCATGAGGATGG
CTATTCCGAGGACGAGTGTAAGCAGTATAAAGTTGTCGTCTACAGCAATACCATTCAGTCCATCATTGCA
ATCATAAGAGCCATGGGACGGTTGAAGATTGATTTTGGGGAAGCTGCCAGAGCGGATGATGCCCGACAGT
TATTTGTTTTAGCTGGCAGCGCTATGGTGAGCAAGGGCGAGGAGCTGTTCACCGGGGTGGTGCCCATCCT
GGTCGAGCTGGACGGCGACGTAAACGGCCACAAGTTCAGCGTGTCCGGCGAGGGCGAGGGCGATGCCACC
TACGGCAAGCTGACCCTGAAGTTCATCTGCACCACCGGCAAGCTGCCCGTGCCCTGGCCCACCCTCGTGA
CCACCTTCGGCTACGGCCTGATGTGCTTCGCCCGCTACCCCGACCACATGAAGCAGCACGACTTCTTCAA
GTCCGCCATGCCCGAAGGCTACGTCCAGGAGCGCACCATCTTCTTCAAGGACGACGGCAACTACAAGACC
CGCGCCGAGGTGAAGTTCGAGGGCGACACCCTGGTGAACCGCATCGAGCTGAAGGGCATCGACTTCAAGG
AGGACGGCAACATCCTGGGGCACAAGCTGGAGTACAACTACAACAGCCACAACGTCTATATCATGGCCGA
CAAGCAGAAGAACGGCATCAAGGTGAACTTCAAGATCCGCCACAACATCGAGGACGGCAGCGTGCAGCTC
GCCGACCACTACCAGCAGAACACCCCCATCGGCGACGGCCCCGTGCTGCTGCCCGACAACCACTACCTGA
GCTACCAGTCCGCCCTGAGCAAAGACCCCAACGAGAAGCGCGATCACATGGTCCTGCTGGAGTTCGTGAC
CGCCGCCGGGATCACTCTCGGCATGGACGAGCTGTACAAGAGCGCTGAGGAAGGAGTCATGACTTCAGAA
CTAGCAGGCGTGATTAAACGTTTATGGCGAGATGGCGGGGTGCAGGCATGCTTCAGCAGGTCCAGGGAAT
ATCAGCTCAATGATTCTGCTTCATATTACCTAAATGATTTGGATAGAATATCCCAGACCAACTACATTCC
AACTCAGCAAGATGTTCTTCGGACGAGAGTGAAGACTACAAGCATTGTGGAGACCCACTTCACCTTCAAG
GAGCTCTACTTCAAAATGTTTGATGTAGGTGGCCAAAGATCCGAACGGAAAAAGTGGATCCACTGTTTTG
AGGGAGTGACAGCAATTATCTTTTGTGTGGCTCTCAGTGATTACGACCTTGTTCTGGCTGAGGACGAGGA
AATGAACCGAATGCATGAAAGCATGAAATTGTTTGACAGCATTTGTAACAACAAATGGTTTACAGACACT
TCAATCATTCTCTTCCTTAATAAGAAAGACCTTTTTGAGGAAAAAATAAAGAGGAGTCCATTAACAATCT
GTTATCCAGAATACACAGGTTCCAATACGTACGAAGAGGCAGCTGCTTACATCCAGTGCCAGTTTGAAGA
TCTGAACCGAAGAAAGGACACCAAGGAGGTCTACACTCACTTTACCTGTGCCACTGACACCAAAAACGTG
CAGTTTGTTTTTGATGCTGTTACAGATGTCATCATTAAAAACAACTTAAAGGAATGTGGGCTTTACTGAG
CGGCCGCCGCCCCTCTCCCTCCCCCCCCCCTAACGTTACTGGCCGAAGCCGCTTGGAATAAGGCCGGTGT
GCGTTTGTCTATATGTTATTTTCCACCATATTGCCGTCTTTTGGCAATGTGAGGGCCCGGAAACCTGGCC
CTGTCTTCTTGACGAGCATTCCTAGGGGTCTTTCCCCTCTCGCCAAAGGAATGCAAGGTCTGTTGAATGT
CGTGAAGGAAGCAGTTCCTCTGGAAGCTTCTTGAAGACAAACAACGTCTGTAGCGACCCTTTGCAGGCAG
CGGAACCCCCCACCTGGCGACAGGTGCCTCTGCGGCCAAAAGCCACGTGTATAAGATACACCTGCAAAGG
CGGCACAACCCCAGTGCCACGTTGTGAGTTGGATAGTTGTGGAAAGAGTCAAATGGCTCTCCTCAAGCGT
ATTCAACAAGGGGCTGAAGGATGCCCAGAAGGTACCCCATTGTATGGGATCTGATCTGGGGCCTCGGTGC
ACATGCTTTACATGTGTTTAGTCGAGGTTAAAAAAACGTCTAGGCCCCCCGAACCACGGGGACGTGGTTT
TCCTTTGAAAAACACGATGATAAGCTTGCCACAACCCGTACCAAAGATGGGGAGTAGCAAGAGCAAGACG
TCGAATTCCGGAATCAAGCTTGGTGGATCTTCTCGAGGTTACTACCATGGTATTTGGGTGGGTGAAGAAG
GTCGACTTTCTCGAGGTGGCACCGGTGGATCCATGGTCTTCACACTCGAAGATTTCGTTGGGGACTGGCG
ACAGACAGCCGGCTACAACCTGGACCAAGTCCTTGAACAGGGAGGTGTGTCCAGTTTGTTTCAGAATCTC
GGGGTGTCCGTAACTCCGATCCAAAGGATTGTCCTGAGCGGTGAAAATGGGCTGAAGATCGACATCCATG
TCATCATCCCGTATGAAGGTCTGAGCGGCGACCAAATGGGCCAGATCGAAAAAATTTTTAAGGTGGTGTA
CCCTGTGGATGATCATCACTTTAAGGTGATCCTGCACTATGGCACACTGGTAATCGACGGGGTTACGCCG
AACATGATCGACTATTTCGGACGGCCGTATGAAGGCATCGCCGTGTTCGACGGCAAAAAGATCACTGTAA
CAGGGACCCTGTGGAACGGCAACAAAATTATCGACGAGCGCCTGATCAACCCCGACGGCTCCCTGCTGTT
CCGAGTAACCATCAACGGAGTGACCGGCTGGCGGCTGTGCGAACGCATTCTGGCGTAAACGCGTCTGGAA
CAATCAACCTCTGGATTACAAAATTTGTGAAAGATTGACTGGTATTCTTAACTATGTTGCTCCTTTTACG
CTATGTGGATACGCTGCTTTAATGCCTTTGTATCATGCTATTGCTTCCCGTATGGCTTTCATTTTCTCCT
CCTTGTATAAATCCTGGTTGCTGTCTCTTTATGAGGAGTTGTGGCCCGTTGTCAGGCAACGTGGCGTGGT
GTGCACTGTGTTTGCTGACGCAACCCCCACTGGTTGGGGCATTGCCACCACCTGTCAGCTCCTTTCCGGG
ACTTTCGCTTTCCCCCTCCCTATTGCCACGGCGGAACTCATCGCCGCCTGCCTTGCCCGCTGCTGGACAG
GGGCTCGGCTGTTGGGCACTGACAATTCCGTGGTGTTGTCGGGGAAGCTGACGTCCTTTCCATGGCTGCT
CGCCTGTGTTGCCACCTGGATTCTGCGCGGGACGTCCTTCTGCTACGTCCCTTCGGCCCTCAATCCAGCG
GACCTTCCTTCCCGCGGCCTGCTGCCGGCTCTGCGGCCTCTTCCGCGTCTTCGCCTTCGCCCTCAGACGA
GTCGGATCTCCCTTTGGGCCGCCTCCCCGC
